>Addgene plasmid #242342 | hENPP5-EGFP | addgene full sequence | sequence record 492422 | Addgene NGS Result
TAGTTATTAATAGTAATCAATTACGGGGTCATTAGTTCATAGCCCATATATGGAGTTCCGCGTTACATAA
CTTACGGTAAATGGCCCGCCTGGCTGACCGCCCAACGACCCCCGCCCATTGACGTCAATAATGACGTATG
TTCCCATAGTAACGCCAATAGGGACTTTCCATTGACGTCAATGGGTGGAGTATTTACGGTAAACTGCCCA
CTTGGCAGTACATCAAGTGTATCATATGCCAAGTACGCCCCCTATTGACGTCAATGACGGTAAATGGCCC
GCCTGGCATTATGCCCAGTACATGACCTTATGGGACTTTCCTACTTGGCAGTACATCTACGTATTAGTCA
TCGCTATTACCATGGTGATGCGGTTTTGGCAGTACATCAATGGGCGTGGATAGCGGTTTGACTCACGGGG
ATTTCCAAGTCTCCACCCCATTGACGTCAATGGGAGTTTGTTTTGGCACCAAAATCAACGGGACTTTCCA
AAATGTCGTAACAACTCCGCCCCATTGACGCAAATGGGCGGTAGGCGTGTACGGTGGGAGGTCTATATAA
GCAGAGCTGGTTTAGTGAACCGTCAGATCCGCTAGCGCTACCGGACTCAGATCTCGAGCTCAAGCTTGCC
ACCATGACTTCGAAATTTCTCTTGGTGTCCTTCATACTTGCTGCACTGAGTCTTTCAACCACCTTTTCTC
TCCAACCAGACCAGCAAAAGGTTCTACTAGTTTCTTTTGATGGATTCCGTTGGGATTACTTATATAAAGT
TCCAACGCCCCATTTTCATTATATTATGAAATATGGTGTTCACGTGAAGCAAGTTACTAATGTTTTTATT
ACAAAAACCTACCCTAACCATTATACTTTGGTAACTGGCCTCTTTGCAGAGAATCATGGGATTGTTGCAA
ATGATATGTTTGATCCTATTCGGAACAAATCTTTCTCCTTGGATCACATGAATATTTATGATTCCAAGTT
TTGGGAAGAAGCGACACCAATATGGATCACAAACCAGAGGGCAGGACATACTAGTGGTGCAGCCATGTGG
CCCGGAACAGATGTAAAAATACATAAGCGCTTTCCTACTCATTACATGCCTTACAATGAGTCAGTTTCAT
TTGAAGATAGAGTTGCCAAAATTATTGAATGGTTTACGTCAAAAGAGCCCATAAATCTTGGTCTTCTCTA
TTGGGAAGACCCTGATGACATGGGCCACCATTTGGGACCTGACAGTCCGCTCATGGGGCCTGTCATTTCA
GATATTGACAAGAAGTTAGGATATCTCATACAAATGCTGAAAAAGGCAAAGTTGTGGAACACTCTGAACC
TAATCATCACAAGTGATCATGGAATGACGCAGTGCTCTGAGGAAAGGTTAATAGAACTTGACCAGTACCT
GGATAAAGACCACTATACCCTGATTGATCAATCTCCAGTAGCAGCCATCTTGCCAAAAGAAGGTAAATTT
GATGAAGTCTATGAAGCACTAACTCACGCTCATCCTAATCTTACTGTTTACAAAAAAGAAGACGTTCCAG
AAAGGTGGCATTACAAATACAACAGTCGAATTCAACCAATCATAGCAGTGGCTGATGAAGGGTGGCACAT
TTTACAGAATAAGTCAGATGACTTTCTGTTAGGCAACCACGGTTACGATAATGCGTTAGCAGATATGCAT
CCAATATTTTTAGCCCATGGTCCTGCCTTCAGAAAGAATTTCTCAAAAGAAGCCATGAACTCCACAGATT
TGTACCCACTACTATGCCACCTCCTCAATATCACCGCCATGCCACACAATGGATCATTCTGGAATGTCCA
GGATCTGCTCAATTCAGCAATGCCAAGGGTGGTCCCTTATACACAGAGTACTATACTCCTCCCTGGTAGT
GTTAAACCAGCAGAATATGACCAAGAGGGGTCATACCCTTATTTCATAGGGGTCTCTCTTGGCAGCATTA
TAGTGATTGTATTTTTTGTAATTTTCATTAAGCATTTAATTCACAGTCAAATACCTGCCTTACAAGATAT
GCATGCTGAAATAGCTCAACCATTATTACAAGCCGCGGATCCACCGGTCGCCACCATGGTGAGCAAGGGC
GAGGAGCTGTTCACCGGGGTGGTGCCCATCCTGGTCGAGCTGGACGGCGACGTAAACGGCCACAAGTTCA
GCGTGTCCGGCGAGGGCGAGGGCGATGCCACCTACGGCAAGCTGACCCTGAAGTTCATCTGCACCACCGG
CAAGCTGCCCGTGCCCTGGCCCACCCTCGTGACCACCCTGACCTACGGCGTGCAGTGCTTCAGCCGCTAC
CCCGACCACATGAAGCAGCACGACTTCTTCAAGTCCGCCATGCCCGAAGGCTACGTCCAGGAGCGCACCA
TCTTCTTCAAGGACGACGGCAACTACAAGACCCGCGCCGAGGTGAAGTTCGAGGGCGACACCCTGGTGAA
CCGCATCGAGCTGAAGGGCATCGACTTCAAGGAGGACGGCAACATCCTGGGGCACAAGCTGGAGTACAAC
TACAACAGCCACAACGTCTATATCATGGCCGACAAGCAGAAGAACGGCATCAAGGTGAACTTCAAGATCC
GCCACAACATCGAGGACGGCAGCGTGCAGCTCGCCGACCACTACCAGCAGAACACCCCCATCGGCGACGG
CCCCGTGCTGCTGCCCGACAACCACTACCTGAGCACCCAGTCCGCCCTGAGCAAAGACCCCAACGAGAAG
CGCGATCACATGGTCCTGCTGGAGTTCGTGACCGCCGCCGGGATCACTCTCGGCATGGACGAGCTGTACA
AGTAAAGCGGCCGCGACTCTAGATCATAATCAGCCATACCACATTTGTAGAGGTTTTACTTGCTTTAAAA
AACCTCCCACACCTCCCCCTGAACCTGAAACATAAAATGAATGCAATTGTTGTTGTTAACTTGTTTATTG
CAGCTTATAATGGTTACAAATAAAGCAATAGCATCACAAATTTCACAAATAAAGCATTTTTTTCACTGCA
TTCTAGTTGTGGTTTGTCCAAACTCATCAATGTATCTTAAGGCGTAAATTGTAAGCGTTAATATTTTGTT
AAAATTCGCGTTAAATTTTTGTTAAATCAGCTCATTTTTTAACCAATAGGCCGAAATCGGCAAAATCCCT
TATAAATCAAAAGAATAGACCGAGATAGGGT
[37 nt withheld, positions 3182-3218]
AAAGAACGTGGACTCCAACGTCAAAGG
[49 nt withheld, positions 3246-3294]
T
[91 nt withheld, positions 3296-3386]
G
[124 nt withheld, positions 3388-3511]
CAGGTGGCACTTTTCGGGGAAATGTGCGCGGAACCCCTATTTGTTTATTTTTCTAAATACATTCAAATAT
GTATCCGCTCATGAGACAATAACCCTGATAAATGCTTCAATAATATTGAAAAAGGAAGAGTCCTGAGGCG
GAAAGAACCAGCTGTGGAATGTGTGTCAGTTAGGGTGTGGAAAGTCCCCAGGCTCCCCAGCAGGCAGAAG
TATGCAAAGCATGCATCTCAATTAGTCAGCAACCAGGTGTGGAAAGTCCCCAGGCTCCCCAGCAGGCAGA
AGTATGCAAAGCATGCATCTCAATTAGTCAGCAACCATAGTCCCGCCCCTAACTCCGCCCATCCCGCCCC
TAACTCCGCCCAGTTCCGCCCATTCTCCGCCCCATGGCTGACTAATTTTTTTTATTTATGCAGAGGCCGA
GGCCGCCTCGGCCTCTGAGCTATTCCAGAAGTAGTGAGGAGGCTTTTTTGGAGGCCTAGGCTTTTGCAAA
GATCGATCAAGAGACAGGATGAGGATCGTTTCGCATGATTGAACAAGATGGATTGCACGCAGGTTCTCCG
GCCGCTTGGGTGGAGAGGCTATTCGGCTATGACTGGGCACAACAGACAATCGGCTGCTCTGATGCCGCCG
TGTTCCGGCTGTCAGCGCAGGGGCGCCCGGTTCTTTTTGTCAAGACCGACCTGTCCGGTGCCCTGAATGA
ACTGCAAGACGAGGCAGCGCGGCTATCGTGGCTGGCCACGACGGGCGTTCCTTGCGCAGCTGTGCTCGAC
GTTGTCACTGAAGCGGGAAGGGACTGGCTGCTATTGGGCGAAGTGCCGGGGCAGGATCTCCTGTCATCTC
ACCTTGCTCCTGCCGAGAAAGTATCCATCATGGCTGATGCAATGCGGCGGCTGCATACGCTTGATCCGGC
TACCTGCCCATTCGACCACCAAGCGAAACATCGCATCGAGCGAGCACGTACTCGGATGGAAGCCGGTCTT
GTCGATCAGGATGATCTGGACGAAGAGCATCAGGGGCTCGCGCCAGCCGAACTGTTCGCCAGGCTCAAGG
CGAGCATGCCCGACGGCGAGGATCTCGTCGTGACCCATGGCGATGCCTGCTTGCCGAATATCATGGTGGA
AAATGGCCGCTTTTCTGGATTCATCGACTGTGGCCGGCTGGGTGTGGCGGACCGCTATCAGGACATAGCG
TTGGCTACCCGTGATATTGCTGAAGAGCTTGGCGGCGAATGGGCTGACCGCTTCCTCGTGCTTTACGGTA
TCGCCGCTCCCGATTCGCAGCGCATCGCCTTCTATCGCCTTCTTGACGAGTTCTTCTGAGCGGGACTCTG
GGGTTCGAAATGACCGACCAAGCGACGCCCAACCTGCCATCACGAGATTTCGATTCCACCGCCGCCTTCT
ATGAAAGGTTGGGCTTCGGAATCGTTTTCCGGGACGCCGGCTGGATGATCCTCCAGCGCGGGGATCTCAT
GCTGGAGTTCTTCGCCCACCCTAGGGGGAGGCTAACTGAAACACGGAAGGAGACAATACCGGAAGGAACC
CGCGCTATGACGGCAATAAAAAGACAGAATAAAACGCACGGTGTTGGGTCGTTTGTTCATAAACGCGGGG
TTCGGTCCCAGGGCTGGCACTCTGTCGATACCCCACCGAGACCCCATTGGGGCCAATACGCCCGCGTTTC
TTCCTTTTCCCCACCCCACCCCCCAAGTTCGGGTGAAGGCCCAGGGCTCGCAGCCAACGTCGGGGCGGCA
GGCCCTGCCATAGCCTCAGGTTACTCATATATACTTTAGATTGATTTAAAACTTCATTTTTAATTTAAAA
GGATCTAGGTGAAGATCCTTTTTGATAATCTCATGACCAAAATCCCTTAACGTGAGTTTTCGTTCCACTG
AGCGTCAGACCCCGTAGAAAAGATCAAAGGATCTTCTTGAGATCCTTTTTTTCTGCGCGTAATCTGCTGC
TTGCAAACAAAAAAACCACCGCTACCAGCGGTGGTTTGTTTGCCGGATCAAGAGCTACCAACTCTTTTTC
CGAAGGTAACTGGCTTCAGCAGAGCGCAGATACCAAATACTGTTCTTCTAGTGTAGCCGTAGTTAGGCCA
CCACTTCAAGAACTCTGTAGCACCGCCTACATACCTCGCTCTGCTAATCCTGTTACCAGTGGCTGCTGCC
AGTGGCGATAAGTCGTGTCTTACCGGGTTGGACTCAAGACGATAGTTACCGGATAAGGCGCAGCGGTCGG
GCTGAACGGGGGGTTCGTGCACACAGCCCAGCTTGGAGCGAACGACCTACACCGAACTGAGATACCTACA
GCGTGAGCTATGAGAAAGCGCCACGCTTCCCGAAGGGAGAAAGGCGGACAGGTATCCGGTAAGCGGCAGG
GTCGGAACAGGAGAGCGCACGAGGGAGCTTCCAGGGGGAAACGCCTGGTATCTTTATAGTCCTGTCGGGT
TTCGCCACCTCTGACTTGAGCGTCGATTTTTGTGATGCTCGTCAGGGGGGCGGAGCCTATGGAAAAACGC
CAGCAACGCGGCCTTTTTACGGTTCCTGGCCTTTTGCTGGCCTTTTGCTCACATGTTCTTTCCTGCGTTA
TCCCCTGATTCTGTGGATAACCGTATTACCGCCATGCAT
Features (pLannotate 1.2.2; 15 found; start..end, strand, type, name):
     61..364     +  enhancer       CMV enhancer: human cytomegalovirus immediate early enhancer
    365..568     +  promoter       CMV promoter: human cytomegalovirus (CMV) immediate early promoter
    591..627     +  misc_feature   MCS (fragment): multiple cloning site
    634..2064    +  CDS            ENPP5: ENPP5_HUMAN - Experimental evidence at protein level: Swiss-Prot protein existence level 1. Can hydrolyze NAD but cannot hydrolyze nucleotide di- and triphosphates. Lacks lysopholipase D activity. May play a role in neuronal cell communication. From Homo sapiens (Human).
   2086..2805    +  CDS            EGFP: the original enhanced GFP (Yang et al., 1996) mammalian codon-optimized
   2822..2905    +  CDS            large T antigen (fragment): large T antigen from SV40 (simian virus 40)
   2928..3049    +  polyA_signal   SV40 poly(A) signal: SV40 polyadenylation signal
   3083..3511    -  rep_origin     f1 ori (sequence partly withheld): f1 bacteriophage origin of replication; arrow indicates direction of (+) strand synthesis
   3538..3642    +  promoter       AmpR promoter: bla
   3644..4001    +  promoter       SV40 promoter: SV40 enhancer and early promoter
   4036..4830    +  CDS            NeoR/KanR: aminoglycoside phosphotransferase from Tn5; aph(3')-II (or nptII); confers resistance to neomycin, kanamycin, and G418 (Geneticin®)
   4851..5003    +  CDS            ble (fragment): BLE_KLEPN - Experimental evidence at protein level: Swiss-Prot protein existence level 1. Binding protein with a strong affinity to the bleomycin family of antibiotics. Binds to CL990; an antimitotic-antibiotic compound. From Klebsiella pneumoniae.
   5062..5109    +  polyA_signal   HSV TK poly(A) signal: herpes simplex virus thymidine kinase polyadenylation signal (Cole and Stacy, 1985)
   5200..5216    -  polyA_signal   bGH poly(A) signal (fragment): bovine growth hormone polyadenylation signal
   5438..6026    +  rep_origin     ori: high-copy-number ColE1/pMB1/pBR322/pUC origin of replication
