[The description below was written by a language model from this plasmid's Addgene catalogue record and pLannotate feature annotations shown in this document.]
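Description:
hENPP5-EGFP is a mammalian expression plasmid built on the pEGFP-N1 backbone that produces human ectonucleotide pyrophosphatase/phosphodiesterase family member 5 (ENPP5, also called NPP5) fused at its C terminus to EGFP. In the roughly 6.1 kb sequenced construct, the human cytomegalovirus immediate early enhancer and promoter sit upstream of a remnant of the multiple cloning site, followed by the ENPP5 coding sequence and, after a short linker region, the mammalian codon-optimized EGFP open reading frame. Transcripts are terminated by the SV40 polyadenylation signal. The insert was placed by restriction cloning between BamHI and HindIII sites, both of which are recorded as retained. The catalogue lists a slightly shorter insert size than the annotated ENPP5 coding region spans, a small discrepancy the record does not explain.

The plasmid is maintained in E. coli at high copy through a ColE1/pUC-type origin, and it also carries an f1 phage origin. A single NeoR/KanR gene (Tn5 aminoglycoside phosphotransferase) serves for selection in both hosts: a bacterial bla-type promoter drives it to give kanamycin resistance in bacteria, while the adjacent SV40 enhancer/early promoter drives it in mammalian cells for G418 selection of stable transfectants, with the HSV TK polyadenylation signal downstream. The short large T antigen, ble and bGH poly(A) fragments in the annotation appear to be partial matches within backbone sequence rather than functional elements.

The fluorescent fusion is suited to visualizing the expression and subcellular localization of ENPP5 in transfected mammalian cells. The associated publication concerns a protein atlas of brain lysosomes, though the record does not state the specific experiments in which this construct was used.
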