Addgene plasmid #242342: hENPP5-EGFP
Purpose: mammalian expression construct for human ectonucleotide pyrophosphatase/phosphodiesterase family member 5 C-terminally tagged with EGFP
Depositing lab: Christoph Kaether. Depositing organization: Leibniz Institute on Aging - Fritz Lipmann Institute (FLI). Publication: Cell-type resolved protein atlas of brain lysosomes identifies SLC45A1-associated disease as a lysosomal disorder. Ghoochani A, Heiby JC, Rawat ES, Medoh UN, Di Fraia D, Dong W, Gastou M, Rastogi M, Hernandez V, Nyame K, Laqtom NN, Durso W, Valkova C, Isakova A, Kaether C, Wernig M, Gomez-Ospina N, Franke C, Ori A, Abu-Remaileh M. Cell. 2026 Feb 5;189(3):765-782.e31. doi: 10.1016/j.cell.2025.12.012. Epub 2026 Jan 22. PubMed 41576950.
Backbone
  Vector backbone: pEGFP-N1
  Backbone size w/o insert (bp): 4733
  Vector type: Mammalian Expression
  Selectable markers: Neomycin (select with G418)
Growth in bacteria
  Bacterial resistance: Kanamycin, 50 μg/mL
  Growth temperature: 37°C
  Growth strain: DH5alpha
  Copy number: High Copy
Gene/Insert
  Gene/Insert name: ectonucleotide pyrophosphatase/phosphodiesterase family member 5 (alt name: ENPP5)
  Species: H. sapiens (human)
  Insert size (bp): 1388
  Entrez Gene: ENPP5 (a.k.a. NPP-5, NPP5)
  Promoter: CMV
  Tag / fusion protein: EGFP (C terminal on insert)
  Cloning method: Restriction Enzyme; 5′ cloning site BamHi (not destroyed); 3′ cloning site HindIII (not destroyed)
  Sequencing primers: 5′ CGCAAATGGGCGGTAGGCGTG
Terms and licenses: Academic/Nonprofit Terms; Industry Terms: Not Available to Industry
How to cite: hENPP5-EGFP was a gift from Christoph Kaether (Addgene plasmid # 242342 ; http://n2t.net/addgene:242342 ; RRID:Addgene_242342)
